Addgene plasmid #239097: pcDNA4-C-EF1α
Purpose: (Empty Backbone) Empty pcDNA4-C backbone with EF1α promoter.
Depositing lab: David Cobrinik. Depositing organization: Children's Hospital Los Angeles. Publication: Identification and characterization of early human photoreceptor states and cell-state-specific retinoblastoma-related features. Shayler DWH, Stachelek K, Cambier L, Lee S, Bai J, Reid MW, Weisenberger DJ, Bhat B, Aparicio JG, Kim Y, Singh M, Bay M, Thornton ME, Doyle EK, Fouladian Z, Erberich SG, Grubbs BH, Bonaguidi MA, Craft CM, Singh HP, Cobrinik D. eLife 13:RP101918 10.7554/eLife.101918.1.
Backbone
  Vector backbone: pcDNA4-C
  Vector type: Mammalian Expression
  Promoter: EF1α
Growth in bacteria
  Bacterial resistance: Ampicillin, 100 μg/mL
  Growth temperature: 37°C
  Growth strain: DH5alpha
  Copy number: Unknown
Terms and licenses: Academic/Nonprofit Terms; Industry Terms: Not Available to Industry
Depositor comments: Please visit https://doi.org/10.1101/2023.02.28.530247 for bioRxiv preprint.
How to cite: pcDNA4-C-EF1α was a gift from David Cobrinik (Addgene plasmid # 239097 ; http://n2t.net/addgene:239097 ; RRID:Addgene_239097)
