[The description below was written by a language model from this plasmid's Addgene catalogue record and pLannotate feature annotations shown in this document.]
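Description:
pcDNA4-C-EF1α is an empty mammalian expression backbone of about 5.9 kb, derived from pcDNA4-C, in which transcription of a future insert is driven by the human EF-1α promoter, a strong constitutive promoter. Only two very short CMV enhancer fragments are annotated upstream of it, consistent with EF-1α having taken the place of a CMV promoter, although the record does not describe how the swap was made. No gene of interest is present. Downstream of the promoter the feature table shows a T7 promoter, which can serve for in vitro transcription or as a sequencing primer site, followed by the QBI SP163 element, a translational enhancer derived from the 5' UTR of the mouse VEGF gene. A short unannotated gap, presumably the cloning region, separates this from the bovine growth hormone polyadenylation signal that terminates the transcript. No epitope tags are annotated.

A second cassette provides selection in eukaryotic cells: the SV40 enhancer/early promoter and the bacterial EM7 promoter sit in tandem upstream of the Sh ble gene (BleoR), which confers resistance to Zeocin, bleomycin and phleomycin, and an SV40 poly(A) signal follows. This arrangement allows selection of stable mammalian transfectants. In E. coli the plasmid replicates from a high-copy ColE1/pUC-type origin and is selected with ampicillin through the β-lactamase gene and its own promoter; an f1 origin is also present for single-stranded DNA production. Several other small annotated fragments (bom, SV40 small t antigen, HIV-1 LTR, lacI, and lac promoter/operator remnants) appear to be backbone vestiges or short sequence matches rather than functional parts. The plasmid is intended as a recipient vector, or empty-vector control, for EF-1α-driven expression of cloned sequences in mammalian cells.
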