Features (pLannotate 1.2.2; 23 found; start..end, strand, type, name):
     28..80      -  misc_feature   bom (fragment): basis of mobility region from pBR322
    235..253     +  enhancer       CMV enhancer (fragment): human cytomegalovirus immediate early enhancer
    262..280     +  enhancer       CMV enhancer (fragment): human cytomegalovirus immediate early enhancer
    305..371     +  CDS            small t antigen (fragment): SV40 (simian virus 40) small t antigen
    378..1556    +  promoter       EF-1α promoter: strong constitutive promoter for human elongation factor EF-1α
   1577..1607    +  LTR            5' LTR (truncated) (fragment): truncated 5' long terminal repeat (LTR) from HIV-1
   1623..1641    +  promoter       T7 promoter: promoter for bacteriophage T7 RNA polymerase
   1677..1839    +  misc_feature   QBI SP163: strong translational enhancer derived from the 5' UTR of the mouse VEGF gene
   1913..2137    +  polyA_signal   bGH poly(A) signal: bovine growth hormone polyadenylation signal
   2141..2162    +  promoter       SV40 promoter (fragment): SV40 enhancer and early promoter
   2183..2611    +  rep_origin     f1 ori (sequence partly withheld): f1 bacteriophage origin of replication; arrow indicates direction of (+) strand synthesis
   2625..2954    +  promoter       SV40 promoter: SV40 enhancer and early promoter
   3002..3049    +  promoter       EM7 promoter: synthetic bacterial promoter&nbsp
   3068..3442    +  CDS            BleoR: antibiotic-binding protein; Sh ble from Streptoalloteichus hindustanus; confers resistance to bleomycin, phleomycin, and Zeocin™
   3452..3577    +  CDS            ble (fragment): BLE_KLEPN - Experimental evidence at protein level: Swiss-Prot protein existence level 1. Binding protein with a strong affinity to the bleomycin family of antibiotics. Binds to CL990; an antimitotic-antibiotic compound. From Klebsiella pneumoniae.
   3572..3693    +  polyA_signal   SV40 poly(A) signal: SV40 polyadenylation signal
   3766..3782    -  protein_bind   lac operator: The lac repressor binds to the lac operator to inhibit transcription in E. coli. This inhibition can be relieved by adding lactose or isopropyl-β-D-thiogalactopyranoside (IPTG). lac repressor encoded by lacI
   3790..3820    -  promoter       lac promoter: promoter for the E. coli lac operon
   3835..3856    -  protein_bind   CAP binding site: CAP binding activates transcription in the presence of cAMP. E. coli catabolite activator protein
   3869..3961    -  CDS            lacI (fragment): lac repressor; lacI; The lac repressor binds to the lac operator to inhibit transcription in E. coli. This inhibition can be relieved by adding lactose or isopropyl-β-D-thiogalactopyranoside (IPTG).
   4144..4732    -  rep_origin     ori: high-copy-number ColE1/pMB1/pBR322/pUC origin of replication
   4903..5763    -  CDS            AmpR: β-lactamase; bla; confers resistance to ampicillin, carbenicillin, and related antibiotics
   5764..5868    -  promoter       AmpR promoter: bla
>Addgene plasmid #239097 | pcDNA4-C-EF1α | addgene full sequence | sequence record 485105 | Addgene NGS Result
GACGGATCGGGAGATCTCCCGATCCCCTATGGTGCACTCTCAGTACAATCTGCTCTGATGCCGCATAGTT
AAGCCAGTATCTGCTCCCTGCTTGTGTGTTGGAGGTCGCTGAGTAGTGCGCGAGCAAAATTTAAGCTACA
ACAAGGCAAGGCTTGACCGACAATTGCATGAAGAATCTGCTTAGGGTTAGGCGTTTTGCGCTGCTTCGCG
ATGTACGGGCCAGATATACGCGTTGACATTGATTATTGACTAGCAAATTGGGACATTGATTATTGACTAG
GCTTTTGCAAAAAGCTTTGCAAAGATGGATAAAGTTTTAAACAGAGAGGAATCTTTGCAGCTAATGGACC
TTCTAGGTCTTGAAAGGAGTGGGAATTGGCTCCGGTGCCCGTCAGTGGGCAGAGCGCACATCGCCCACAG
TCCCCGAGAAGTTGGGGGGAGGGGTCGGCAATTGAACCGGTGCCTAGAGAAGGTGGCGCGGGGTAAACTG
GGAAAGTGATGTCGTGTACTGGCTCCGCCTTTTTCCCGAGGGTGGGGGAGAACCGTATATAAGTGCAGTA
GTCGCCGTGAACGTTCTTTTTCGCAACGGGTTTGCCGCCAGAACACAGGTAAGTGCCGTGTGTGGTTCCC
GCGGGCCTGGCCTCTTTACGGGTTATGGCCCTTGCGTGCCTTGAATTACTTCCACCTGGCTGCAGTACGT
GATTCTTGATCCCGAGCTTCGGGTTGGAAGTGGGTGGGAGAGTTCGAGGCCTTGCGCTTAAGGAGCCCCT
TCGCCTCGTGCTTGAGTTGAGGCCTGGCCTGGGCGCTGGGGCCGCCGCGTGCGAATCTGGTGGCACCTTC
GCGCCTGTCTCGCTGCTTTCGATAAGTCTCTAGCCATTTAAAATTTTTGATGACCTGCTGCGACGCTTTT
TTTCTGGCAAGATAGTCTTGTAAATGCGGGCCAAGATCTGCACACTGGTATTTCGGTTTTTGGGGCCGCG
GGCGGCGACGGGGCCCGTGCGTCCCAGCGCACATGTTCGGCGAGGCGGGGCCTGCGAGCGCGGCCACCGA
GAATCGGACGGGGGTAGTCTCAAGCTGGCCGGCCTGCTCTGGTGCCTGGCCTCGCGCCGCCGTGTATCGC
CCCGCCCTGGGCGGCAAGGCTGGCCCGGTCGGCACCAGTTGCGTGAGCGGAAAGATGGCCGCTTCCCGGC
CCTGCTGCAGGGAGCTCAAAATGGAGGACGCGGCGCTCGGGAGAGCGGGCGGGTGAGTCACCCACACAAA
GGAAAAGGGCCTTTCCGTCCTCAGCCGTCGCTTCATGTGACTCCACGGAGTACCGGGCGCCGTCCAGGCA
CCTCGATTAGTTCTCGAGCTTTTGGAGTACGTCGTCTTTAGGTTGGGGGGAGGGGTTTTATGCGATGGAG
TTTCCCCACACTGAGTGGGTGGAGACTGAAGTTAGGCCAGCTTGGCACTTGATGTAATTCTCCTTGGAAT
TTGCCCTTTTTGAGTTTGGATCTTGGTTCATTCTCAAGCCTCAGACAGTGGTTCAAAGTTTTTTTCTTCC
ATTTCAGGTGTCGTGAGGAATTAGCTTGGTACCGTCCTCTCTGGCTAACTAGAGAACCCACTGCTTACTG
GCTTATCGAAATTAATACGACTCACTATAGGGAGACCCAAGCTGGCTAGCGTTTAAACTTAAGCTTAGCG
CAGAGGCTTGGGGCAGCCGAGCGGCAGCCAGGCCCCGGCCCGGGCCTCGGTTCCAGAAGGGAGAGGAGCC
CGCCAAGGCGCGCAAGAGAGCGGGCTGCCTCGCAGTCCGAGCCGGAGAGGGAGCGCGAGCCGCGCCGGCC
CCGGACGGCCTCCGAAACCGCCGTTCAGAGCACCTTGTGGTGGCGGCCGCTCGAGTCTAGAGGGCCCGTT
TAAACCCGCTGATCAGCCTCGACTGTGCCTTCTAGTTGCCAGCCATCTGTTGTTTGCCCCTCCCCCGTGC
CTTCCTTGACCCTGGAAGGTGCCACTCCCACTGTCCTTTCCTAATAAAATGAGGAAATTGCATCGCATTG
TCTGAGTAGGTGTCATTCTATTCTGGGGGGTGGGGTGGGGCAGGACAGCAAGGGGGAGGATTGGGAAGAC
AATAGCAGGCATGCTGGGGATGCGGTGGGCTCTATGGCTTCTGAGGCGGAAAGAACCAGCTGGGGCTCTA
GGGGGTATCCCC
[124 nt withheld, positions 2183-2306]
C
[91 nt withheld, positions 2308-2398]
A
[49 nt withheld, positions 2400-2448]
CCTTTGACGTTGGAGTCCACGTTCTTT
[37 nt withheld, positions 2476-2512]
ACCCTATCTCGGTCTATTCTTTTGATTTATAAGGGATTTTGCCGATTTCGGCCTATTGGTTAAAAAATGA
GCTGATTTAACAAAAATTTAACGCGAATTAATTCTGTGGAATGTGTGTCAGTTAGGGTGTGGAAAGTCCC
CAGGCTCCCCAGCAGGCAGAAGTATGCAAAGCATGCATCTCAATTAGTCAGCAACCAGGTGTGGAAAGTC
CCCAGGCTCCCCAGCAGGCAGAAGTATGCAAAGCATGCATCTCAATTAGTCAGCAACCATAGTCCCGCCC
CTAACTCCGCCCATCCCGCCCCTAACTCCGCCCAGTTCCGCCCATTCTCCGCCCCATGGCTGACTAATTT
TTTTTATTTATGCAGAGGCCGAGGCCGCCTCTGCCTCTGAGCTATTCCAGAAGTAGTGAGGAGGCTTTTT
TGGAGGCCTAGGCTTTTGCAAAAAGCTCCCGGGAGCTTGTATATCCATTTTCGGATCTGATCAGCACGTG
TTGACAATTAATCATCGGCATAGTATATCGGCATAGTATAATACGACAAGGTGAGGAACTAAACCATGGC
CAAGTTGACCAGTGCCGTTCCGGTGCTCACCGCGCGCGACGTCGCCGGAGCGGTCGAGTTCTGGACCGAC
CGGCTCGGGTTCTCCCGGGACTTCGTGGAGGACGACTTCGCCGGTGTGGTCCGGGACGACGTGACCCTGT
TCATCAGCGCGGTCCAGGACCAGGTGGTGCCGGACAACACCCTGGCCTGGGTGTGGGTGCGCGGCCTGGA
CGAGCTGTACGCCGAGTGGTCGGAGGTCGTGTCCACGAACTTCCGGGACGCCTCCGGGCCGGCCATGACC
GAGATCGGCGAGCAGCCGTGGGGGCGGGAGTTCGCCCTGCGCGACCCGGCCGGCAACTGCGTGCACTTCG
TGGCCGAGGAGCAGGACTGACACGTGCTACGAGATTTCGATTCCACCGCCGCCTTCTATGAAAGGTTGGG
CTTCGGAATCGTTTTCCGGGACGCCGGCTGGATGATCCTCCAGCGCGGGGATCTCATGCTGGAGTTCTTC
GCCCACCCCAACTTGTTTATTGCAGCTTATAATGGTTACAAATAAAGCAATAGCATCACAAATTTCACAA
ATAAAGCATTTTTTTCACTGCATTCTAGTTGTGGTTTGTCCAAACTCATCAATGTATCTTATCATGTCTG
TATACCGTCGACCTCTAGCTAGAGCTTGGCGTAATCATGGTCATAGCTGTTTCCTGTGTGAAATTGTTAT
CCGCTCACAATTCCACACAACATACGAGCCGGAAGCATAAAGTGTAAAGCCTGGGGTGCCTAATGAGTGA
GCTAACTCACATTAATTGCGTTGCGCTCACTGCCCGCTTTCCAGTCGGGAAACCTGTCGTGCCAGCTGCA
TTAATGAATCGGCCAACGCGCGGGGAGAGGCGGTTTGCGTATTGGGCGCTCTTCCGCTTCCTCGCTCACT
GACTCGCTGCGCTCGGTCGTTCGGCTGCGGCGAGCGGTATCAGCTCACTCAAAGGCGGTAATACGGTTAT
CCACAGAATCAGGGGATAACGCAGGAAAGAACATGTGAGCAAAAGGCCAGCAAAAGGCCAGGAACCGTAA
AAAGGCCGCGTTGCTGGCGTTTTTCCATAGGCTCCGCCCCCCTGACGAGCATCACAAAAATCGACGCTCA
AGTCAGAGGTGGCGAAACCCGACAGGACTATAAAGATACCAGGCGTTTCCCCCTGGAAGCTCCCTCGTGC
GCTCTCCTGTTCCGACCCTGCCGCTTACCGGATACCTGTCCGCCTTTCTCCCTTCGGGAAGCGTGGCGCT
TTCTCATAGCTCACGCTGTAGGTATCTCAGTTCGGTGTAGGTCGTTCGCTCCAAGCTGGGCTGTGTGCAC
GAACCCCCCGTTCAGCCCGACCGCTGCGCCTTATCCGGTAACTATCGTCTTGAGTCCAACCCGGTAAGAC
ACGACTTATCGCCACTGGCAGCAGCCACTGGTAACAGGATTAGCAGAGCGAGGTATGTAGGCGGTGCTAC
AGAGTTCTTGAAGTGGTGGCCTAACTACGGCTACACTAGAAGAACAGTATTTGGTATCTGCGCTCTGCTG
AAGCCAGTTACCTTCGGAAAAAGAGTTGGTAGCTCTTGATCCGGCAAACAAACCACCGCTGGTAGCGGTG
GTTTTTTTGTTTGCAAGCAGCAGATTACGCGCAGAAAAAAAGGATCTCAAGAAGATCCTTTGATCTTTTC
TACGGGGTCTGACGCTCAGTGGAACGAAAACTCACGTTAAGGGATTTTGGTCATGAGATTATCAAAAAGG
ATCTTCACCTAGATCCTTTTAAATTAAAAATGAAGTTTTAAATCAATCTAAAGTATATATGAGTAAACTT
GGTCTGACAGTTACCAATGCTTAATCAGTGAGGCACCTATCTCAGCGATCTGTCTATTTCGTTCATCCAT
AGTTGCCTGACTCCCCGTCGTGTAGATAACTACGATACGGGAGGGCTTACCATCTGGCCCCAGTGCTGCA
ATGATACCGCGAGACCCACGCTCACCGGCTCCAGATTTATCAGCAATAAACCAGCCAGCCGGAAGGGCCG
AGCGCAGAAGTGGTCCTGCAACTTTATCCGCCTCCATCCAGTCTATTAATTGTTGCCGGGAAGCTAGAGT
AAGTAGTTCGCCAGTTAATAGTTTGCGCAACGTTGTTGCCATTGCTACAGGCATCGTGGTGTCACGCTCG
TCGTTTGGTATGGCTTCATTCAGCTCCGGTTCCCAACGATCAAGGCGAGTTACATGATCCCCCATGTTGT
GCAAAAAAGCGGTTAGCTCCTTCGGTCCTCCGATCGTTGTCAGAAGTAAGTTGGCCGCAGTGTTATCACT
CATGGTTATGGCAGCACTGCATAATTCTCTTACTGTCATGCCATCCGTAAGATGCTTTTCTGTGACTGGT
GAGTACTCAACCAAGTCATTCTGAGAATAGTGTATGCGGCGACCGAGTTGCTCTTGCCCGGCGTCAATAC
GGGATAATACCGCGCCACATAGCAGAACTTTAAAAGTGCTCATCATTGGAAAACGTTCTTCGGGGCGAAA
ACTCTCAAGGATCTTACCGCTGTTGAGATCCAGTTCGATGTAACCCACTCGTGCACCCAACTGATCTTCA
GCATCTTTTACTTTCACCAGCGTTTCTGGGTGAGCAAAAACAGGAAGGCAAAATGCCGCAAAAAAGGGAA
TAAGGGCGACACGGAAATGTTGAATACTCATACTCTTCCTTTTTCAATATTATTGAAGCATTTATCAGGG
TTATTGTCTCATGAGCGGATACATATTTGAATGTATTTAGAAAAATAAACAAATAGGGGTTCCGCGCACA
TTTCCCCGAAAAGTGCCACCTGACGTC
